>Addgene plasmid #34496 | KHBD00383 | depositor partial sequence | sequence record 41063 | KHBD00383 sequence 1275 bps
ATGAGCAGTGATAAAGTGAAAAACGGCAACGAGCCCGAGGAGTCGGAGGAATCATGCGGCGATGAGTCGG
CCAGCTATACCACCAACAGCACCACCTCGCGCAGCAAGTCCCCGTCATCCAGCACGCGCAGCAAGCGCCG
CGGTCGCCGGAGCACCAAATCGAAGCCAAAAAGTCGCGCCGCCTACAAATACGACACCCACGTGAAGGAG
AACCACGGAGCCAACATCTTCGGCGTAGCCTTCAACACGCTGCTGGGCAAGGATGAGCCACAGGTCTTCG
CTACGGCGGGCAGCAACCGGGTGACCGTCTACGAGTGCCCTCGACAGGGCGGGATGCAGCTGCTCCACTG
CTATGCAGATCCGGATCCCGATGAAGTATTTTACACCTGCGCCTGGTCGTACGACCTTAAGACCTCTTCA
CCTCTCCTGGCCGCTGCTGGATACCGCGGAGTCATCCGGGTTATTGATGTCGAGCAGAATGAGGCGGTGG
GCAACTACATTGGCCATGGACAGGCCATTAACGAGCTGAAGTTCCATCCGCACAAGCTACAGCTTTTGCT
TTCGGGCAGCAAGGATCACGCGATAAGATTGTGGAACATCCAGAGCCATGTGTGCATTGCCATCCTGGGC
GGAGTGGAGGGACATCGCGATGAGGTGCTGTCCATCGACTTTAATATGCGTGGAGATCGCATTGTGTCGA
GCGGCATGGATCACTCGCTGAAGCTGTGGTGTCTGAATACGCCCGAGTTCCATCACAAGATCGAACTGTC
GAACACTTTCAGCCAGGAGAAGTCAACGCTGCCTTTCCCCACGGTGACCAAGCACTTCCCCGATTTTTCA
ACGCGGGATATACACAGGAACTATGTGGACTGTGTGCAGTGGTTCGGCAACTTTGTGCTCTCCAAGTCCT
GCGAAAATGCCATTGTCTGCTGGAAGCCGGGACAACTACATCAGAGTTTCGAGCAGGTGAAGCCGAGCGA
CTCCTCCTGCACGATAATCGCGGAATTCGAGTACGATGAGTGCGAGATCTGGTTCGTGAGATTCGGCTTC
AATCCGTGGCAGAAGGTGATTGCCCTGGGCAATCAGCAGGGCAAGGTGTATGTGTGGGAGCTGGATCCCA
GCGATCCCGAGGGCGCACACATGACCACCCTGCACAATTCGCGTAGCGTGGCCACTGTGCGCCAGATCGC
CTTCTCCCGCGATGCCAGCGTACTGGTCTACGTGTGCGATGACGCCACCGTGTGGCGATGGAACCGCAGA
CAAACGACTTCCATC
