>Addgene plasmid #34496 | KHBD00383 | addgene partial sequence | sequence record 42563 | M13-Rev 5'-CAGGAAACAGCTATGACC-3'
GATTTTATTTTGACTGATAGTGACCTGTTCGTTGCAACAAATTGATAAGCAATGCTTTCTTATAATGCCA
ACTTTGTACAAGAAAGTTGGCAAGATGGAAGTCGTTTGTCTGCGGTTCCATCGCCACACGGTGGCGTCAT
CGCACACGTAGACCAGTACGCTGGCATCGCGGGAGAAGGCGATCTGGCGCACAGTGGCCACGCTACGCGA
ATTGTGCAGGGTGGTCATGTGTGCGCCCTCGGGATCGCTGGGATCCAGCTCCCACACATACACCTTGCCC
TGCTGATTGCCCAGGGCAATCACCTTCTGCCACGGATTGAAGCCGAATCTCACGAACCAGATCTCGCACT
CATCGTACTCGAATTCCGCGATTATCGTGCAGGAGGAGTCGCTCGGCTTCACCTGCTCGAAACTCTGATG
TAGTTGTCCCGGCTTCCAGCAGACAATGGCATTTTCGCAGGACTTGGAGAGCACAAAGTTGCCGAACCAC
TGCACACAGTCCACATAGTTCCTGTGTATATCCCGCGTTGAAAAATCGGGGAAGTGCTTGGTCACCGTGG
GGAAAGGCAGCGTTGACTTCTCCTGGCTGAAAGTGTTCGACAGTTCGATCTTGTGATGGAACTCGGGCGT
ATTCAGACACCACAGCTTCAGCGAGTGATCCATGCCGCTCGACACAATGCGATCTCCACGCATATTAAAG
TCGATGGACAGCACCTCATCGCGATGTCCCTCCACTCCGCCCAGGATGGCAATGCACACATGGCTCTGGA
TGTTCCACAATCTTATCGCGTGATCCTTGCTGCCCGAAAG
