[The description below was written by a language model from this plasmid's Addgene catalogue record.]
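Description:
KHBD00383 is a Gateway entry-type clone built in the pDONR221 donor vector backbone (Invitrogen), carrying the open reading frame of the Drosophila melanogaster gene CG14941, better known as esc (extra sexcombs). The insert is recorded as 1275 bp in a backbone of 2536 bp without insert, and it was introduced by Gateway recombination cloning. The plasmid is maintained in E. coli as a high-copy plasmid under kanamycin selection. M13 forward and reverse primer sites flank the cloning region and are the recorded sequencing primers. No feature table accompanies the record, so the individual backbone elements (origin, recombination sites, terminators) are not itemised. In general, a pDONR221-derived clone has the ORF flanked by attL sites that allow transfer into attR-containing destination vectors by an LR reaction.

As a donor/entry construct, it carries no promoter intended to drive expression of the insert, and the record lists no tags or reporters. It is a shuttle source for the coding sequence rather than an expression plasmid. The depositor notes that ORFs in this collection were cloned open-ended, without a stop codon, which permits in-frame C-terminal fusions once the ORF is moved into a suitable destination vector and means that termination must be supplied by that vector. The clone belongs to a collection of Drosophila ORFs associated with work on automated screening of protein–DNA interactions at fly regulatory elements, so its expected use is as a recombination-ready esc ORF for generating fusion constructs for such interaction assays or other downstream expression applications.
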