Addgene plasmid #34496: KHBD00383
Depositing lab: Bart Deplancke. Depositing organization: Swiss Federal Institute of Technology (EPFL). Publication: Automated protein-DNA interaction screening of Drosophila regulatory elements. Korneel Hens, Jean-Daniel Feuz, Alina Isakova, Antonina Lagovitina, Andreas Massouras, Julien Bryois, Patrick Callaerts, Susan E. Celniker, Bart Deplancke. Nat Methods. 2011 Oct 30;8(12):1065-70. 10.1038/nmeth.1763 PubMed 22037703.
Backbone
  Vector backbone: pDONR221
  Backbone manufacturer: Invitrogen
  Backbone size w/o insert (bp): 2536
  Vector type: Gateway Donor Vector
Growth in bacteria
  Bacterial resistance: Kanamycin, 50 μg/mL
  Growth temperature: 37°C
  Growth strain: DH5alpha
  Copy number: High Copy
Gene/Insert
  Gene/Insert name: CG14941 (alt names: FBgn0000588; esc; extra sexcombs)
  Species: D. melanogaster (fly)
  Insert size (bp): 1275
  Entrez Gene: esc (a.k.a. Dmel_CG14941, CG14941, Dmel\CG14941, ESC, Esc, L41867, dESC, sc)
  Cloning method: Gateway Cloning
  Sequencing primers: 5′ M13F; 3′ M13R
Terms and licenses: Academic/Nonprofit Terms; Industry Terms: Not Available to Industry
Depositor comments: Please note that the ORFs in this collection were cloned open-ended (without a stop codon).
How to cite: KHBD00383 was a gift from Bart Deplancke (Addgene plasmid # 34496 ; http://n2t.net/addgene:34496 ; RRID:Addgene_34496)
